>Addgene plasmid #112358 | pZBTB1-donor | depositor full sequence | sequence record 211749 | Full Sequence
GACCTGCAGGCATGCAAGCTTGGCGTAATCATGGTCATAGCTGTTTCCTGTGTGAAATTGTTATCCGCTC
ACAATTCCACACAACATACGAGCCGGAAGCATAAAGTGTAAAGCCTGGGGTGCCTAATGAGTGAGCTAAC
TCACATTAATTGCGTTGCGCTCACTGCCCGCTTTCCAGTCGGGAAACCTGTCGTGCCAGCTGCATTAATG
AATCGGCCAACGCGCGGGGAGAGGCGGTTTGCGTATTGGGCGCTCTTCCGCTTCCTCGCTCACTGACTCG
CTGCGCTCGGTCGTTCGGCTGCGGCGAGCGGTATCAGCTCACTCAAAGGCGGTAATACGGTTATCCACAG
AATCAGGGGATAACGCAGGAAAGAACATGTGAGCAAAAGGCCAGCAAAAGGCCAGGAACCGTAAAAAGGC
CGCGTTGCTGGCGTTTTTCCATAGGCTCCGCCCCCCTGACGAGCATCACAAAAATCGACGCTCAAGTCAG
AGGTGGCGAAACCCGACAGGACTATAAAGATACCAGGCGTTTCCCCCTGGAAGCTCCCTCGTGCGCTCTC
CTGTTCCGACCCTGCCGCTTACCGGATACCTGTCCGCCTTTCTCCCTTCGGGAAGCGTGGCGCTTTCTCA
TAGCTCACGCTGTAGGTATCTCAGTTCGGTGTAGGTCGTTCGCTCCAAGCTGGGCTGTGTGCACGAACCC
CCCGTTCAGCCCGACCGCTGCGCCTTATCCGGTAACTATCGTCTTGAGTCCAACCCGGTAAGACACGACT
TATCGCCACTGGCAGCAGCCACTGGTAACAGGATTAGCAGAGCGAGGTATGTAGGCGGTGCTACAGAGTT
CTTGAAGTGGTGGCCTAACTACGGCTACACTAGAAGGACAGTATTTGGTATCTGCGCTCTGCTGAAGCCA
GTTACCTTCGGAAAAAGAGTTGGTAGCTCTTGATCCGGCAAACAAACCACCGCTGGTAGCGGTGGTTTTT
TTGTTTGCAAGCAGCAGATTACGCGCAGAAAAAAAGGATCTCAAGAAGATCCTTTGATCTTTTCTACGGG
GTCTGACGCTCAGTGGAACGAAAACTCACGTTAAGGGATTTTGGTCATGAGATTATCAAAAAGGATCTTC
ACCTAGATCCTTTTAAATTAAAAATGAAGTTTTAAATCAATCTAAAGTATATATGAGTAAACTTGGTCTG
ACAGTTACCAATGCTTAATCAGTGAGGCACCTATCTCAGCGATCTGTCTATTTCGTTCATCCATAGTTGC
CTGACTCCCCGTCGTGTAGATAACTACGATACGGGAGGGCTTACCATCTGGCCCCAGTGCTGCAATGATA
CCGCGAGACCCACGCTCACCGGCTCCAGATTTATCAGCAATAAACCAGCCAGCCGGAAGGGCCGAGCGCA
GAAGTGGTCCTGCAACTTTATCCGCCTCCATCCAGTCTATTAATTGTTGCCGGGAAGCTAGAGTAAGTAG
TTCGCCAGTTAATAGTTTGCGCAACGTTGTTGCCATTGCTACAGGCATCGTGGTGTCACGCTCGTCGTTT
GGTATGGCTTCATTCAGCTCCGGTTCCCAACGATCAAGGCGAGTTACATGATCCCCCATGTTGTGCAAAA
AAGCGGTTAGCTCCTTCGGTCCTCCGATCGTTGTCAGAAGTAAGTTGGCCGCAGTGTTATCACTCATGGT
TATGGCAGCACTGCATAATTCTCTTACTGTCATGCCATCCGTAAGATGCTTTTCTGTGACTGGTGAGTAC
TCAACCAAGTCATTCTGAGAATAGTGTATGCGGCGACCGAGTTGCTCTTGCCCGGCGTCAATACGGGATA
ATACCGCGCCACATAGCAGAACTTTAAAAGTGCTCATCATTGGAAAACGTTCTTCGGGGCGAAAACTCTC
AAGGATCTTACCGCTGTTGAGATCCAGTTCGATGTAACCCACTCGTGCACCCAACTGATCTTCAGCATCT
TTTACTTTCACCAGCGTTTCTGGGTGAGCAAAAACAGGAAGGCAAAATGCCGCAAAAAAGGGAATAAGGG
CGACACGGAAATGTTGAATACTCATACTCTTCCTTTTTCAATATTATTGAAGCATTTATCAGGGTTATTG
TCTCATGAGCGGATACATATTTGAATGTATTTAGAAAAATAAACAAATAGGGGTTCCGCGCACATTTCCC
CGAAAAGTGCCACCTGACGTCTAAGAAACCATTATTATCATGACATTAACCTATAAAAATAGGCGTATCA
CGAGGCCCTTTCGTCTCGCGCGTTTCGGTGATGACGGTGAAAACCTCTGACACATGCAGCTCCCGGAGAC
GGTCACAGCTTGTCTGTAAGCGGATGCCGGGAGCAGACAAGCCCGTCAGGGCGCGTCAGCGGGTGTTGGC
GGGTGTCGGGGCTGGCTTAACTATGCGGCATCAGAGCAGATTGTACTGAGAGTGCACCATATGCGGTGTG
AAATACCGCACAGATGCGTAAGGAGAAAATACCGCATCAGGCGCCATTCGCCATTCAGGCTGCGCAACTG
TTGGGAAGGGCGATCGGTGCGGGCCTCTTCGCTATTACGCCAGCTGGCGAAAGGGGGATGTGCTGCAAGG
CGATTAAGTTGGGTAACGCCAGGGTTTTCCCAGTCACGACGTTGTAAAACGACGGCCAGTGAATTCGAGC
TCGGTACCCGAAAACACAGGAATGTCTAGGGCCAAGGGATGACCAAAATTTAAAAGATTATTTCATATCA
GAGTCAGGGATATTAATAATTTTATGTGAGAAAATTTGCAGTTTGTTTTCTCCTATTTGAGGAAGGAACA
GTTAATTATACAGCTTAAAAAGCCCCTACTTACTTAAAAAGTTAACATGTTTTTATTCTCCTTAAACTAA
CTGCTCATATCAAACACAATCAGGAGAGCTCATTTTTAGATGATAGAAACATTAATTCTAAGCATCCAGA
TTATGAACCATCTTTTTTTTCAAATGCTTATGTTTAAAAAATTTTAAAAAAATTAAGGATCTTATTATGA
GGGAAAAGCACTGTTGCCAAAAATATAATTTTACTCAGAATCACTAGGGCAGATTAGGAGGCTTATAAGC
CTAGGAATTTGCAGGAAAACCCCTCCTCTTCTTTTGTGCGTGTATGTGTGTGTGCGTGTATGCTTCATTT
TCATTTGCAGAGTGGCTGAAGACAGTAAAAAGAATATGAACTTTAAAAAAATTGTTAGATTTATGTTTCA
ATCAGAGATTTGTCATTAACAAGTTAAAGTACATTGTAAAATCATTTTATTTGAAGGAAAACACTTCTTA
ACTGCTTCCTTCCTCCCTACTTTCCTCTATTTGTCTGACCCCTATCTTTTTTTATGTTATATATTTATAT
GTCCTGCTGATAGATTAATAAGAACATCTTATATTTGAATGGTACGAGTTACATTCGGGAAATAATTAAA
TTTAAATTCTAGGGGCTATGCTTGTGTTTCTATTCTCTGTTCTGTTAACAGTGTGTTGGCCTAGTGCCAA
AGCCAAGAAATTCTGATCTAAGAATTATGTTGTATCTTGTAGAGCAGTCAACTTGTAATATTATTTTTCT
TGAGTTTTGTCTTTTTCTGTGTGGCAGTGGTGAAATAGGGCCTTCTAAACCTGTGGAGAAGGGGATTCCA
ACTACTGCAAGCGAGAATCTTTATTTTCAGGGCGCCGCCAAATTCAAAGAAACCGCTGCTGCTAAATTCG
AACGCCAGCACATGGACAGCGGAGGTGGAGGTTCGAGCGGTCCCTCGGGTTCGTCGAGCCTGGAAGTTCT
GTTCCAGGGGCCCCTGTCGTCGAGCGGTCCCTCGGGTTCGATGGTGAGCAAAGGCGAGGAGCTGTTCACC
GGGGTGGTGCCCATCCTGGTCGAGCTGGACGGCGACGTAAACGGCCACAAGTTCAGCGTGTCCGGCGAGG
GCGAGGGCGATGCCACCTACGGCAAGCTGACCCTGAAGTTCATCTGCACCACCGGCAAGCTGCCCGTGCC
CTGGCCCACCCTCGTGACCACCCTGACCTACGGCGTGCAGTGCTTCAGCCGCTACCCCGACCACATGAAG
CAGCACGACTTCTTCAAGTCCGCCATGCCCGAAGGCTACGTCCAGGAGCGCACCATCTTCTTCAAGGACG
ACGGCAACTACAAGACCCGCGCCGAGGTGAAGTTCGAGGGCGACACCCTGGTGAACCGCATCGAGCTGAA
GGGCATCGACTTCAAGGAGGACGGCAACATCCTGGGGCACAAGCTGGAGTACAACTACAACAGCCACAAC
GTCTATATCATGGCCGACAAGCAGAAGAACGGCATCAAGGTGAACTTCAAGATCCGCCACAACATCGAGG
ACGGCAGCGTGCAGCTCGCCGACCACTACCAGCAGAACACCCCCATCGGCGACGGCCCCGTGCTGCTGCC
CGACAACCACTACCTGAGCACCCAGTCCGCCCTGAGCAAAGACCCCAACGAGAAGCGCGATCACATGGTC
CTTAAGGAGTTCGTGACCGCCGCCGGGATCACTCTCGGCATGGACGAGCTGTACAAGTAATGATCTAGAG
TCGAGTTAATTAAGAATTCCGCCCCCCCCCCTCTCCCTCCCCCCCCCTAACGTTACTGGCCGAAGCCGCT
TGGAATAAGGCCGGTGTGCGTTTGTCTATATGTTATTTTCCACCATATTGCCGTCTTTTGGCAATGTGAG
GGCCCGGAAACCTGGCCCTGTCTTCTTGACGAGCATTCCTAGGGGTCTTTCCCCTCTCGCCAAAGGAATG
CAGGGTCTGTTGAATGTCGTGAAGGAAGCAGTTCCTCTGGAAGCTTCTTGAAGACAAACAACGTCTGTAG
CGACCCTTTGCAGGCAGCGGAACCCCCCACCTGGCGACAGGTGCCTCTGCGGCCAAAAGCCACGTGTATA
AGATACACCTGCAAAGGCGGCACAACCCCAGTGCCACGTTGTGAGTTGGATAGTTGTGGAAAGAGTCAAA
TGGCTCTCCTCAAGCGTATTCAACAAGGGGCTGAAGGATGCCCAGAAGGTACCCCATTGTATGGGATCTG
ATCTGGGGCCTCGGTGCACATGCTTTACATGTGTTTAGTCGAGGTTAAAAAAACGTCTAGGCCCCCCGAA
CCACGGGGACGTGGTTTTCCTTTGAAAAACACGATGATAATATGGCCACAACCTGTTACATTGCACAAGA
TAAAAATATATCATCACGAACAGTAAAACTGTCTGCTTACATAAACAGTAATACAAGGGGTGTTATGGGA
TCGGCCATTGAACAAGATGGATTGCACGCAGGTTCTCCGGCCGCTTGGGTGGAGAGGCTATTCGGCTATG
ACTGGGCACAACAGACAATCGGCTGCTCTGATGCCGCCGTGTTCCGGCTGTCAGCGCAGGGGCGCCCGGT
TCTTTTTGTCAAGACCGACCTGTCCGGTGCCCTGAATGAACTGCAGGACGAGGCAGCGCGGCTATCGTGG
CTGGCCACGACGGGCGTTCCTTGCGCAGCTGTGCTCGACGTTGTCACTGAAGCGGGAAGGGACTGGCTGC
TATTGGGCGAAGTGCCGGGGCAGGATCTCCTGTCATCTCACCTTGCTCCTGCCGAGAAAGTATCCATCAT
GGCTGATGCAATGCGGCGGCTGCATACGCTTGATCCGGCTACCTGCCCATTCGACCACCAAGCGAAACAT
CGCATCGAGCGAGCACGTACTCGGATGGAAGCCGGTCTTGTCGATCAGGATGATCTGGACGAAGAGCATC
AGGGGCTCGCGCCAGCCGAACTGTTCGCCAGGCTCAAGGCGCGCATGCCCGACGGCGAGGATCTCGTCGT
GACCCATGGCGATGCCTGCTTGCCGAATATCATGGTGGAAAATGGCCGCTTTTCTGGATTCATCGACTGT
GGCCGGCTGGGTGTGGCGGACCGCTATCAGGACATAGCGTTGGCTACCCGTGATATTGCTGAAGAGCTTG
GCGGCGAATGGGCTGACCGCTTCCTCGTGCTTTACGGTATCGCCGCTCCCGATTCGCAGCGCATCGCCTT
CTATCGCCTTCTTGACGAGTTCTTCTGAGTCTGAGAGATCTGAATTTGGAGAGGACATGGGGAAGAATCA
ATCTTCAACAGATAATCTTTAAGTACAGACCCAGGAATATCAGATCTGAAGTGGCACCATCTTTTCTGTC
TTCCTGACAAACTTCCATCAACCCAAAAAGTTCCAGTTGCAAAGATCCAAGAAAACTCAGTAAAGATCAC
TTTGGAATCACTTTGTTGTAACAAAATTGATTCATGGTGACTCTAATATTTGTGTAAATCTGCTGAAGAA
AAGTAACTAGAAAATTCATACAACATCAGTGGTTACAGCTATACTAAAATAAAACTTTATATGCTAATTA
TCTTCAAGGGTCTTTCTAAAATAAAAGGGGTTGTTAGGCTACTGCAAATATAAAGAGACATAATCACAAA
TCTATTTATATAGATATAAATAATTCTAAACTTAAAATCACTAGAATTATAGCTTAAATATTATGAAATG
TACTTAGTCAACTTAAAAACTTACACCAAAAATCTGTAGTTTAGAGTGTAAGAAGTAATGGGTACAGAGA
AAAAAAATTTAAGACCAATATTTTAACAGGATAATTTGGTTATTACTCACTATAGTAAAACACTTGCCCT
TCTTCCTTTTCCACTGTATATGCCAGTCACAATCTTGATCATTTATATGAATGAAACTCCCTTTTAAACC
TGTTAACTTGAAGGAGAACAGAAATGGTATTACTTCAATAGTGGTAGATTTCCACAAATCAGACACATTA
TTTTCTTCTGAACTTGGCAATATAACCTAATAAGGCAGAATAAGTTTCTGTTAAAATACTTATTCTCAAT
ATTTATGTATAAACCATGCTTCTCAGCTTTCAAATTTCAAGATAAAATTTAAGTATTCAGTAAAATGATG
GTTAACATGTTTTAAAAAATCTTTAATGGAGAAGTTAAATATTTGGTGAGATTTTAGTCTGGCTATAAAT
GCTTTGTTTG
Features (pLannotate 1.2.2; 16 found; start..end, strand, type, name):
      1..21      +  misc_feature   MCS (fragment): pUC18/19 multiple cloning site
     58..74      -  protein_bind   lac operator: The lac repressor binds to the lac operator to inhibit transcription in E. coli. This inhibition can be relieved by adding lactose or isopropyl-β-D-thiogalactopyranoside (IPTG). lac repressor encoded by lacI
     82..112     -  promoter       lac promoter: promoter for the E. coli lac operon
    127..148     -  protein_bind   CAP binding site: CAP binding activates transcription in the presence of cAMP. E. coli catabolite activator protein
    161..253     -  CDS            lacI (fragment): lac repressor; lacI; The lac repressor binds to the lac operator to inhibit transcription in E. coli. This inhibition can be relieved by adding lactose or isopropyl-β-D-thiogalactopyranoside (IPTG).
    436..1024    -  rep_origin     ori: high-copy-number ColE1/pMB1/pBR322/pUC origin of replication
   1195..2055    -  CDS            AmpR: β-lactamase; bla; confers resistance to ampicillin, carbenicillin, and related antibiotics
   2056..2160    -  promoter       AmpR promoter: bla
   2255..2290    +  CDS            rop (fragment): Rop protein, which maintains plasmids at low copy number; rop
   2392..2491    +  misc_feature   bom (fragment): basis of mobility region from pBR322
   2497..2654    -  CDS            lacZα (fragment): LacZα fragment of β-galactosidase; lacZ fragment
   3652..3672    +  CDS            capTEV™ (fragment): composite tag for in vivo biotinylation, TEV protease cleavage, and 6xHis tagging
   3686..3730    +  CDS            S-Tag: affinity and epitope tag derived from pancreatic ribonuclease A
   3821..4540    +  CDS            EGFP: the original enhanced GFP (Yang et al., 1996) mammalian codon-optimized
   4578..5163    +  misc_feature   IRES2: internal ribosome entry site (IRES) of the encephalomyocarditis virus (EMCV)
   5245..6048    +  CDS            NeoR/KanR: aminoglycoside phosphotransferase from Tn5; aph(3')-II (or nptII); confers resistance to neomycin, kanamycin, and G418 (Geneticin®)
