[The description below was written by a language model from this plasmid's Addgene catalogue record and pLannotate feature annotations shown in this document.]
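Description:
pZBTB1-donor is a pUC19-based homology-directed repair donor used for CRISPR knock-in tagging of the human transcription factor ZBTB1 with GFP. It is propagated in E. coli as a high-copy plasmid through the ColE1/pUC origin and selected with ampicillin via the β-lactamase gene and its native promoter. The remaining backbone annotations (lac promoter and operator, CAP site, and fragments of lacZα, lacI, rop, bom and the multiple cloning site) are pUC19 remnants and play no part in the payload.

The insert, assembled by Gibson cloning, consists of ZBTB1 homology arms flanking an EGFP-IRES-Neo cassette. The arms were amplified from K562 genomic DNA, and the record notes the variant rs3783722. The feature table does not annotate the arms, but the unannotated stretches on either side of the cassette are consistent with them. Within the cassette, a short capTEV-like fragment and an S-Tag lie just upstream of EGFP, suggesting a linker and affinity tag region ahead of the fluorescent protein. EGFP is followed by an EMCV IRES2 and the Tn5 neomycin phosphotransferase gene.

No mammalian promoter is annotated, which fits a design in which the tagged protein and, through the IRES, the resistance marker are both expressed from the endogenous ZBTB1 locus after correct integration. That would allow G418 selection to enrich for targeted cells. The record does not state which terminus of ZBTB1 is tagged. The donor is meant to be used with the companion guide RNA plasmid pZBTB1.1.0-gDNA, which directs cleavage at the target site. The resulting GFP-tagged endogenous ZBTB1 can be detected or captured through the tag.
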