Addgene plasmid #112358: pZBTB1-donor
Purpose: CRISPR donor plasmid to tag human transcription factor ZBTB1 with GFP
Depositing lab: Kevin White. Depositing organization: University of Chicago.
Backbone
  Vector backbone: pUC19
  Vector type: CRISPR
Growth in bacteria
  Bacterial resistance: Ampicillin, 100 μg/mL
  Growth temperature: 37°C
  Growth strain: DH5alpha
  Copy number: High Copy
Gene/Insert
  Gene/Insert name: ZBTB1 homology arms flanking EGFP-IRES-Neo cassette
  Species: H. sapiens (human)
  Mutation: rs3783722
  Entrez Gene: ZBTB1 (a.k.a. ZNF909, KIAA0997)
  Cloning method: Gibson Cloning
  Sequencing primers: 5′ M13pUC-fwd; 3′ M13pUC-rev
Terms and licenses: Academic/Nonprofit Terms; Industry Terms: Not Available to Industry
Depositor comments: Cloning source: K562. Use with plasmid pZBTB1.1.0-gDNA.
How to cite: pZBTB1-donor was a gift from Kevin White (Addgene plasmid # 112358 ; http://n2t.net/addgene:112358 ; RRID:Addgene_112358)
