LOCUS       Exported 7010 bp ds-DNA circular SYN 13-MAY-2021
DEFINITION  CRISPR donor plasmid to tag human transcription factor ZBTB1 with
            GFP.
ACCESSION   .
VERSION     .
KEYWORDS    pZBTB1-donor
SOURCE      synthetic DNA construct
  ORGANISM  synthetic DNA construct
REFERENCE   1 (bases 1 to 7010)
  TITLE     White lab ENCODE plasmids to tag human transcription factors with
            GFP
REFERENCE   2 (bases 1 to 7010)
  AUTHORS   .
  TITLE     Direct Submission
  JOURNAL   Exported May 13, 2021 from SnapGene Server 1.1.58
            http://www.snapgene.com
FEATURES             Location/Qualifiers
     source          1..7010
                     /organism="synthetic DNA construct"
                     /mol_type="other DNA"
     primer_bind     complement(34..50)
                     /label=M13 rev
                     /note="common sequencing primer, one of multiple similar
                     variants"
     primer_bind     complement(34..50)
                     /label=M13 Reverse
                     /note="In lacZ gene. Also called M13-rev"
     primer_bind     complement(47..69)
                     /label=M13/pUC Reverse
                     /note="In lacZ gene"
     protein_bind    58..74
                     /label=lac operator
                     /bound_moiety="lac repressor encoded by lacI"
                     /note="The lac repressor binds to the lac operator to
                     inhibit transcription in E. coli. This inhibition can be
                     relieved by adding lactose or
                     isopropyl-beta-D-thiogalactopyranoside (IPTG)."
     promoter        complement(82..112)
                     /label=lac promoter
                     /note="promoter for the E. coli lac operon"
     protein_bind    127..148
                     /label=CAP binding site
                     /bound_moiety="E. coli catabolite activator protein"
                     /note="CAP binding activates transcription in the presence
                     of cAMP."
     primer_bind     complement(265..282)
                     /label=L4440
                     /note="L4440 vector, forward primer"
     rep_origin      complement(436..1024)
                     /direction=LEFT
                     /label=ori
                     /note="high-copy-number ColE1/pMB1/pBR322/pUC origin of
                     replication"
     primer_bind     complement(516..535)
                     /label=pBR322ori-F
                     /note="pBR322 origin, forward primer"
     CDS             complement(1195..2055)
                     /codon_start=1
                     /gene="bla"
                     /product="beta-lactamase"
                     /label=AmpR
                     /note="confers resistance to ampicillin, carbenicillin, and
                     related antibiotics"
                     /translation="MSIQHFRVALIPFFAAFCLPVFAHPETLVKVKDAEDQLGARVGYI
                     ELDLNSGKILESFRPEERFPMMSTFKVLLCGAVLSRIDAGQEQLGRRIHYSQNDLVEYS
                     PVTEKHLTDGMTVRELCSAAITMSDNTAANLLLTTIGGPKELTAFLHNMGDHVTRLDRW
                     EPELNEAIPNDERDTTMPVAMATTLRKLLTGELLTLASRQQLIDWMEADKVAGPLLRSA
                     LPAGWFIADKSGAGERGSRGIIAALGPDGKPSRIVVIYTTGSQATMDERNRQIAEIGAS
                     LIKHW"
     primer_bind     1818..1837
                     /label=Amp-R
                     /note="Ampicillin resistance gene, reverse primer"
     promoter        complement(2056..2160)
                     /gene="bla"
                     /label=AmpR promoter
     primer_bind     2228..2246
                     /label=pBRforEco
                     /note="pBR322 vectors, upsteam of EcoRI site, forward
                     primer"
     primer_bind     complement(2284..2306)
                     /label=pGEX 3'
                     /note="pGEX vectors, reverse primer"
     primer_bind     2406..2425
                     /label=pRS-marker
                     /note="pRS vectors, use to sequence yeast selectable
                     marker"
     primer_bind     2619..2641
                     /label=M13/pUC Forward
                     /note="In lacZ gene"
     primer_bind     2633..2650
                     /label=M13 Forward
                     /note="In lacZ gene. Also called M13-F20 or M13 (-21)
                     Forward"
     primer_bind     2634..2650
                     /label=M13 fwd
                     /note="common sequencing primer, one of multiple similar
                     variants"
     CDS             3653..3673
                     /codon_start=1
                     /product="tobacco etch virus (TEV) protease recognition and
                     cleavage site"
                     /label=TEV site
                     /translation="ENLYFQG"
     CDS             3686..3730
                     /codon_start=1
                     /product="affinity and epitope tag derived from pancreatic
                     ribonuclease A"
                     /label=S-Tag
                     /translation="KETAAAKFERQHMDS"
     CDS             3770..3793
                     /codon_start=1
                     /product="recognition and cleavage site for human
                     rhinovirus 3C and PreScission proteases"
                     /label=HRV 3C site
                     /translation="LEVLFQGP"
     CDS             3821..4540
                     /codon_start=1
                     /product="the original enhanced GFP (Yang et al., 1996)"
                     /label=EGFP
                     /note="mammalian codon-optimized"
                     /translation="MVSKGEELFTGVVPILVELDGDVNGHKFSVSGEGEGDATYGKLTL
                     KFICTTGKLPVPWPTLVTTLTYGVQCFSRYPDHMKQHDFFKSAMPEGYVQERTIFFKDD
                     GNYKTRAEVKFEGDTLVNRIELKGIDFKEDGNILGHKLEYNYNSHNVYIMADKQKNGIK
                     VNFKIRHNIEDGSVQLADHYQQNTPIGDGPVLLPDNHYLSTQSALSKDPNEKRDHMVLK
                     EFVTAAGITLGMDELYK"
     primer_bind     complement(3866..3887)
                     /label=EGFP-N
                     /note="EGFP, reverse primer"
     primer_bind     complement(4127..4146)
                     /label=EXFP-R
                     /note="For distinguishing EGFP variants, reverse primer"
     misc_feature    4578..5163
                     /label=IRES2
                     /note="internal ribosome entry site (IRES) of the
                     encephalomyocarditis virus (EMCV)"
     primer_bind     complement(4744..4761)
                     /label=IRES reverse
                     /note="IRES internal ribosome entry site, reverse primer.
                     Also called pCDH-rev"
     primer_bind     4971..4990
                     /label=IRES-F
                     /note="IRES internal ribosome entry site, forward primer"
     CDS             5245..6048
                     /codon_start=1
                     /gene="aph(3')-II (or nptII)"
                     /product="aminoglycoside phosphotransferase from Tn5"
                     /label=NeoR/KanR
                     /note="confers resistance to neomycin, kanamycin, and G418
                     (Geneticin(R))"
                     /translation="MGSAIEQDGLHAGSPAAWVERLFGYDWAQQTIGCSDAAVFRLSAQ
                     GRPVLFVKTDLSGALNELQDEAARLSWLATTGVPCAAVLDVVTEAGRDWLLLGEVPGQD
                     LLSSHLAPAEKVSIMADAMRRLHTLDPATCPFDHQAKHRIERARTRMEAGLVDQDDLDE
                     EHQGLAPAELFARLKARMPDGEDLVVTHGDACLPNIMVENGRFSGFIDCGRLGVADRYQ
                     DIALATRDIAEELGGEWADRFLVLYGIAAPDSQRIAFYRLLDEFF"
     primer_bind     complement(5308..5327)
                     /label=Neo-R
                     /note="Neomycin resistance gene, reverse primer"
     primer_bind     5918..5937
                     /label=Neo-F
                     /note="Neomycin resistance gene, forward primer"
ORIGIN
        1 gacctgcagg catgcaagct tggcgtaatc atggtcatag ctgtttcctg tgtgaaattg
       61 ttatccgctc acaattccac acaacatacg agccggaagc ataaagtgta aagcctgggg
      121 tgcctaatga gtgagctaac tcacattaat tgcgttgcgc tcactgcccg ctttccagtc
      181 gggaaacctg tcgtgccagc tgcattaatg aatcggccaa cgcgcgggga gaggcggttt
      241 gcgtattggg cgctcttccg cttcctcgct cactgactcg ctgcgctcgg tcgttcggct
      301 gcggcgagcg gtatcagctc actcaaaggc ggtaatacgg ttatccacag aatcagggga
      361 taacgcagga aagaacatgt gagcaaaagg ccagcaaaag gccaggaacc gtaaaaaggc
      421 cgcgttgctg gcgtttttcc ataggctccg cccccctgac gagcatcaca aaaatcgacg
      481 ctcaagtcag aggtggcgaa acccgacagg actataaaga taccaggcgt ttccccctgg
      541 aagctccctc gtgcgctctc ctgttccgac cctgccgctt accggatacc tgtccgcctt
      601 tctcccttcg ggaagcgtgg cgctttctca tagctcacgc tgtaggtatc tcagttcggt
      661 gtaggtcgtt cgctccaagc tgggctgtgt gcacgaaccc cccgttcagc ccgaccgctg
      721 cgccttatcc ggtaactatc gtcttgagtc caacccggta agacacgact tatcgccact
      781 ggcagcagcc actggtaaca ggattagcag agcgaggtat gtaggcggtg ctacagagtt
      841 cttgaagtgg tggcctaact acggctacac tagaagaaca gtatttggta tctgcgctct
      901 gctgaagcca gttaccttcg gaaaaagagt tggtagctct tgatccggca aacaaaccac
      961 cgctggtagc ggtggttttt ttgtttgcaa gcagcagatt acgcgcagaa aaaaaggatc
     1021 tcaagaagat cctttgatct tttctacggg gtctgacgct cagtggaacg aaaactcacg
     1081 ttaagggatt ttggtcatga gattatcaaa aaggatcttc acctagatcc ttttaaatta
     1141 aaaatgaagt tttaaatcaa tctaaagtat atatgagtaa acttggtctg acagttacca
     1201 atgcttaatc agtgaggcac ctatctcagc gatctgtcta tttcgttcat ccatagttgc
     1261 ctgactcccc gtcgtgtaga taactacgat acgggagggc ttaccatctg gccccagtgc
     1321 tgcaatgata ccgcgagacc cacgctcacc ggctccagat ttatcagcaa taaaccagcc
     1381 agccggaagg gccgagcgca gaagtggtcc tgcaacttta tccgcctcca tccagtctat
     1441 taattgttgc cgggaagcta gagtaagtag ttcgccagtt aatagtttgc gcaacgttgt
     1501 tgccattgct acaggcatcg tggtgtcacg ctcgtcgttt ggtatggctt cattcagctc
     1561 cggttcccaa cgatcaaggc gagttacatg atcccccatg ttgtgcaaaa aagcggttag
     1621 ctccttcggt cctccgatcg ttgtcagaag taagttggcc gcagtgttat cactcatggt
     1681 tatggcagca ctgcataatt ctcttactgt catgccatcc gtaagatgct tttctgtgac
     1741 tggtgagtac tcaaccaagt cattctgaga atagtgtatg cggcgaccga gttgctcttg
     1801 cccggcgtca atacgggata ataccgcgcc acatagcaga actttaaaag tgctcatcat
     1861 tggaaaacgt tcttcggggc gaaaactctc aaggatctta ccgctgttga gatccagttc
     1921 gatgtaaccc actcgtgcac ccaactgatc ttcagcatct tttactttca ccagcgtttc
     1981 tgggtgagca aaaacaggaa ggcaaaatgc cgcaaaaaag ggaataaggg cgacacggaa
     2041 atgttgaata ctcatactct tcctttttca atattattga agcatttatc agggttattg
     2101 tctcatgagc ggatacatat ttgaatgtat ttagaaaaat aaacaaatag gggttccgcg
     2161 cacatttccc cgaaaagtgc cacctgacgt ctaagaaacc attattatca tgacattaac
     2221 ctataaaaat aggcgtatca cgaggccctt tcgtctcgcg cgtttcggtg atgacggtga
     2281 aaacctctga cacatgcagc tcccggagac ggtcacagct tgtctgtaag cggatgccgg
     2341 gagcagacaa gcccgtcagg gcgcgtcagc gggtgttggc gggtgtcggg gctggcttaa
     2401 ctatgcggca tcagagcaga ttgtactgag agtgcaccat atgcggtgtg aaataccgca
     2461 cagatgcgta aggagaaaat accgcatcag gcgccattcg ccattcaggc tgcgcaactg
     2521 ttgggaaggg cgatcggtgc gggcctcttc gctattacgc cagctggcga aagggggatg
     2581 tgctgcaagg cgattaagtt gggtaacgcc agggttttcc cagtcacgac gttgtaaaac
     2641 gacggccagt gaattcgagc tcggtacccg aaaacacagg aatgtctagg gccaagggat
     2701 gaccaaaatt taaaagatta tttcatatca gagtcaggga tattaataat tttatgtgag
     2761 aaaatttgca gtttgttttc tcctatttga ggaaggaaca gttaattata cagcttaaaa
     2821 agcccctact tacttaaaaa gttaacatgt ttttattctc cttaaactaa ctgctcatat
     2881 caaacacaat caggagagct catttttaga tgatagaaac attaattcta agcatccaga
     2941 ttatgaacca tctttttttt caaatgctta tgtttaaaaa atttaaaaaa aattaaggat
     3001 cttattatga gggaaaagca ctgttgccaa aaatataatt ttactcagaa tcactagggc
     3061 agattaggag gcttataagc ctaggaattt gcaggaaaac ccctcctctt cttttgtgcg
     3121 tgtatgtgtg tgtgcgtgta tgcttcattt tcatttgcag agtggctgaa gacagtaaaa
     3181 agaatatgaa ctttaaaaaa attgttagat ttatgtttca atcagagatt tgtcattaac
     3241 aagttaaagt acattgtaaa atcattttat ttgaaggaaa acacttctta actgcttcct
     3301 tcctccctac tttcctctat ttgtctgacc cctatctttt tttatgttat atatttatat
     3361 gtcctgctga tagattaata agaacatctt atatttgaat ggtacgagtt acattcggga
     3421 aataattaaa tttaaattct aggggctatg cttgtgtttc tattctctgt tctgttaaca
     3481 gtgtgttggc ctagtgccaa agccaagaaa ttctgatcta agaattatgt tgtatcttgt
     3541 agagcagtca acttgtaata ttatttttct tgagttttgt ctttttctgt gtggcagtgg
     3601 tgaaataggg ccttctaaac ctgtggagaa ggggattcca actactgcaa gcgagaatct
     3661 ttattttcag ggcgccgcca aattcaaaga aaccgctgct gctaaattcg aacgccagca
     3721 catggacagc ggaggtggag gttcgagcgg tccctcgggt tcgtcgagcc tggaagttct
     3781 gttccagggg cccctgtcgt cgagcggtcc ctcgggttcg atggtgagca aaggcgagga
     3841 gctgttcacc ggggtggtgc ccatcctggt cgagctggac ggcgacgtaa acggccacaa
     3901 gttcagcgtg tccggcgagg gcgagggcga tgccacctac ggcaagctga ccctgaagtt
     3961 catctgcacc accggcaagc tgcccgtgcc ctggcccacc ctcgtgacca ccctgaccta
     4021 cggcgtgcag tgcttcagcc gctaccccga ccacatgaag cagcacgact tcttcaagtc
     4081 cgccatgccc gaaggctacg tccaggagcg caccatcttc ttcaaggacg acggcaacta
     4141 caagacccgc gccgaggtga agttcgaggg cgacaccctg gtgaaccgca tcgagctgaa
     4201 gggcatcgac ttcaaggagg acggcaacat cctggggcac aagctggagt acaactacaa
     4261 cagccacaac gtctatatca tggccgacaa gcagaagaac ggcatcaagg tgaacttcaa
     4321 gatccgccac aacatcgagg acggcagcgt gcagctcgcc gaccactacc agcagaacac
     4381 ccccatcggc gacggccccg tgctgctgcc cgacaaccac tacctgagca cccagtccgc
     4441 cctgagcaaa gaccccaacg agaagcgcga tcacatggtc cttaaggagt tcgtgaccgc
     4501 cgccgggatc actctcggca tggacgagct gtacaagtaa tgatctagag tcgagttaat
     4561 taagaattcc gccccccccc ctctccctcc ccccccctaa cgttactggc cgaagccgct
     4621 tggaataagg ccggtgtgcg tttgtctata tgttattttc caccatattg ccgtcttttg
     4681 gcaatgtgag ggcccggaaa cctggccctg tcttcttgac gagcattcct aggggtcttt
     4741 cccctctcgc caaaggaatg cagggtctgt tgaatgtcgt gaaggaagca gttcctctgg
     4801 aagcttcttg aagacaaaca acgtctgtag cgaccctttg caggcagcgg aaccccccac
     4861 ctggcgacag gtgcctctgc ggccaaaagc cacgtgtata agatacacct gcaaaggcgg
     4921 cacaacccca gtgccacgtt gtgagttgga tagttgtgga aagagtcaaa tggctctcct
     4981 caagcgtatt caacaagggg ctgaaggatg cccagaaggt accccattgt atgggatctg
     5041 atctggggcc tcggtgcaca tgctttacat gtgtttagtc gaggttaaaa aaacgtctag
     5101 gccccccgaa ccacggggac gtggttttcc tttgaaaaac acgatgataa tatggccaca
     5161 acctgttaca ttgcacaaga taaaaatata tcatcacgaa cagtaaaact gtctgcttac
     5221 ataaacagta atacaagggg tgttatggga tcggccattg aacaagatgg attgcacgca
     5281 ggttctccgg ccgcttgggt ggagaggcta ttcggctatg actgggcaca acagacaatc
     5341 ggctgctctg atgccgccgt gttccggctg tcagcgcagg ggcgcccggt tctttttgtc
     5401 aagaccgacc tgtccggtgc cctgaatgaa ctgcaggacg aggcagcgcg gctatcgtgg
     5461 ctggccacga cgggcgttcc ttgcgcagct gtgctcgacg ttgtcactga agcgggaagg
     5521 gactggctgc tattgggcga agtgccgggg caggatctcc tgtcatctca ccttgctcct
     5581 gccgagaaag tatccatcat ggctgatgca atgcggcggc tgcatacgct tgatccggct
     5641 acctgcccat tcgaccacca agcgaaacat cgcatcgagc gagcacgtac tcggatggaa
     5701 gccggtcttg tcgatcagga tgatctggac gaagagcatc aggggctcgc gccagccgaa
     5761 ctgttcgcca ggctcaaggc gcgcatgccc gacggcgagg atctcgtcgt gacccatggc
     5821 gatgcctgct tgccgaatat catggtggaa aatggccgct tttctggatt catcgactgt
     5881 ggccggctgg gtgtggcgga ccgctatcag gacatagcgt tggctacccg tgatattgct
     5941 gaagagcttg gcggcgaatg ggctgaccgc ttcctcgtgc tttacggtat cgccgctccc
     6001 gattcgcagc gcatcgcctt ctatcgcctt cttgacgagt tcttctgagt ctgagagatc
     6061 tgaatttgga gaggacatgg ggaagaatca atcttcaaca gataatcttt aagtacagac
     6121 ccaggaatat cagatctgaa gtggcaccat cttttctgtc ttcctgacaa acttccatca
     6181 acccaaaaag ttccagttgc aaagatccaa gaaaactcag taaagatcac tttggaatca
     6241 ctttgttgta acaaaattga ttcatggtga ctctaatatt tgtgtaaatc tgctgaagaa
     6301 aagtaactag aaaattcata caacatcagt ggttacagct atactaaaat aaaactttat
     6361 atgctaatta tcttcaaggg tctttctaaa ataaaagggg ttgttaggct actgcaaata
     6421 taaagagaca taatcacaaa tctatttata tagatataaa taattctaaa cttaaaatca
     6481 ctagaattat agcttaaata ttatgaaatg tacttagtca acttaaaaac ttacaccaaa
     6541 aatctgtagt ttagagtgta agaagtaatg ggtacagaga aaaaaaattt aagaccaata
     6601 ttttaacagg ataatttggt tattactcac tatagtaaaa cacttgccct tcttcctttt
     6661 ccactgtata tgccagtcac aatcttgatc atttatatga atgaaactcc cttttaaacc
     6721 tgttaacttg aaggagaaca gaaatggtat tacttcaata gtggtagatt tccacaaatc
     6781 agacacatta ttttcttctg aacttggcaa tataacctaa taaggcagaa taagtttctg
     6841 ttaaaatact tattctcaat atttatgtat aaaccatgct tctcagcttt caaatttcaa
     6901 gataaaattt aagtattcag taaaatgatg gttaacatgt tttaaaaaat ctttaatgga
     6961 gaagttaaat atttggtgag attttagtct ggctataaat gctttgtttg
//
